Addgene plasmid #224779: pIRES2-eGFP:HA-mTREK-1(tandem S131C-S131C)
Purpose: Mammalian expression vector for generating a tandem mTREK-1 with two identical monomers linked through a 20 AA flexible linker
Depositing lab: Dan Minor. Depositing organization: University of California, San Francisco (UCSF). Publication: Development of covalent chemogenetic K(2P) channel activators. Deal PE, Lee H, Mondal A, Lolicato M, Mendonca PRF, Black H, Jang S, El-Hilali X, Bryant C, Isacoff EY, Renslo AR, Minor DL Jr. Cell Chem Biol. 2024 Jul 18;31(7):1305-1323.e9. doi: 10.1016/j.chembiol.2024.06.006. PubMed 39029456.
Backbone
  Vector backbone: pIRES2-eGFP
  Vector type: Mammalian Expression
Growth in bacteria
  Bacterial resistance: Kanamycin, 50 μg/mL
  Growth temperature: 37°C
  Growth strain: DH5alpha
  Copy number: High Copy
Gene/Insert
  Gene/Insert name: Tandem TREK-1 S131C-S131C) (alt names: Kcnk2; TREK-1)
  Species: M. musculus (mouse)
  Insert size (bp): 2556
  Mutation: S131C / S562C
  Entrez Gene: Kcnk2 (a.k.a. A430027H14Rik, TREK-1)
  Promoter: CMV
  Cloning method: Restriction Enzyme; 5′ cloning site HindIII (not destroyed); 3′ cloning site XhoI (not destroyed)
  Sequencing primers: 5′ CGCAAATGGGCGGTAGGCGTG
Terms and licenses: Academic/Nonprofit Terms; Industry Terms: Not Available to Industry
How to cite: pIRES2-eGFP:HA-mTREK-1(tandem S131C-S131C) was a gift from Dan Minor (Addgene plasmid # 224779 ; http://n2t.net/addgene:224779 ; RRID:Addgene_224779)
