[The description below was written by a language model from this plasmid's Addgene catalogue record and pLannotate feature annotations shown in this document.]
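Description:
pIRES2-eGFP:HA-mTREK-1(tandem S131C-S131C) is a mammalian expression plasmid of about 7.8 kb built on the pIRES2-eGFP backbone. It is propagated in E. coli from a high-copy ColE1/pUC-type origin and selected with kanamycin. Resistance comes from a Tn5 NeoR/KanR gene placed behind both a bacterial (bla) promoter and the SV40 early promoter and terminated by an HSV TK polyadenylation signal, so the same cassette can also provide G418 selection in mammalian cells. An f1 origin is present as well. Short annotated fragments (SV40 large T antigen, ble, bGH poly(A)) look like backbone remnants rather than functional parts.

The payload is a roughly 2.6 kb insert cloned between HindIII and XhoI, downstream of the CMV immediate-early enhancer and promoter. It encodes two copies of the mouse K2P potassium channel subunit TREK-1 (Kcnk2) joined head to tail by a 20-residue flexible linker. The feature table shows this as two consecutive Kcnk2 coding segments separated by a short gap. Each copy carries the S131C substitution, recorded as S131C / S562C in the numbering of the fused protein. The plasmid name indicates an HA tag, although the tag is not annotated separately. Because functional K2P channels are dimers, a tandem fixes both subunits in a single polypeptide and so defines the subunit composition of the channel.

Downstream, an EMCV IRES drives translation of EGFP from the same transcript, which ends at an SV40 poly(A) signal, so green fluorescence marks transfected cells that express the channel. The associated publication concerns covalent chemogenetic K2P channel activators. This suggests the introduced cysteines act as attachment sites for such ligands, though the record does not say so explicitly.
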