Features (pLannotate 1.2.2; 17 found; start..end, strand, type, name):
      1..589     +  rep_origin     ori: high-copy-number ColE1/pMB1/pBR322/pUC origin of replication
    764..1067    +  enhancer       CMV enhancer: human cytomegalovirus immediate early enhancer
   1068..1271    +  promoter       CMV promoter: human cytomegalovirus (CMV) immediate early promoter
   1318..2559    +  CDS            Kcnk2: KCNK2_MOUSE - Experimental evidence at protein level: Swiss-Prot protein existence level 1. Ion channel that contributes to passive transmembrane potassium transport. Reversibly converts between a voltage-insensitive potassium leak channel and a voltage-dependent outward rectifying potassium channel in a phosphorylation-dependent manner. In astrocytes, forms mostly heterodimeric potassium channels with KCNK1, with only a minor proportion of functional channels containing homodimeric KCNK2 (PubMed:24496152). In astrocytes, the heterodimer formed by KCNK1 and KCNK2 is required for rapid glutamat
   2623..3852    +  CDS            Kcnk2: KCNK2_MOUSE - Experimental evidence at protein level: Swiss-Prot protein existence level 1. Ion channel that contributes to passive transmembrane potassium transport. Reversibly converts between a voltage-insensitive potassium leak channel and a voltage-dependent outward rectifying potassium channel in a phosphorylation-dependent manner. In astrocytes, forms mostly heterodimeric potassium channels with KCNK1, with only a minor proportion of functional channels containing homodimeric KCNK2 (PubMed:24496152). In astrocytes, the heterodimer formed by KCNK1 and KCNK2 is required for rapid glutamat
   3856..3908    +  misc_feature   MCS: multiple cloning site
   3910..4496    +  misc_feature   IRES2: internal ribosome entry site (IRES) of the encephalomyocarditis virus (EMCV)
   4497..5216    +  CDS            EGFP: the original enhanced GFP (Yang et al., 1996) mammalian codon-optimized
   5233..5316    +  CDS            large T antigen (fragment): large T antigen from SV40 (simian virus 40)
   5339..5460    +  polyA_signal   SV40 poly(A) signal: SV40 polyadenylation signal
   5494..5922    -  rep_origin     f1 ori (sequence partly withheld): f1 bacteriophage origin of replication; arrow indicates direction of (+) strand synthesis
   5949..6053    +  promoter       AmpR promoter: bla
   6055..6412    +  promoter       SV40 promoter: SV40 enhancer and early promoter
   6447..7241    +  CDS            NeoR/KanR: aminoglycoside phosphotransferase from Tn5; aph(3')-II (or nptII); confers resistance to neomycin, kanamycin, and G418 (Geneticin®)
   7262..7414    +  CDS            ble (fragment): BLE_KLEPN - Experimental evidence at protein level: Swiss-Prot protein existence level 1. Binding protein with a strong affinity to the bleomycin family of antibiotics. Binds to CL990; an antimitotic-antibiotic compound. From Klebsiella pneumoniae.
   7473..7520    +  polyA_signal   HSV TK poly(A) signal: herpes simplex virus thymidine kinase polyadenylation signal (Cole and Stacy, 1985)
   7611..7627    -  polyA_signal   bGH poly(A) signal (fragment): bovine growth hormone polyadenylation signal
>Addgene plasmid #224779 | pIRES2-eGFP:HA-mTREK-1(tandem S131C-S131C) | addgene full sequence | sequence record 445190 | Addgene NGS Result
TTGAGATCCTTTTTTTCTGCGCGTAATCTGCTGCTTGCAAACAAAAAAACCACCGCTACCAGCGGTGGTT
TGTTTGCCGGATCAAGAGCTACCAACTCTTTTTCCGAAGGTAACTGGCTTCAGCAGAGCGCAGATACCAA
ATACTGTTCTTCTAGTGTAGCCGTAGTTAGGCCACCACTTCAAGAACTCTGTAGCACCGCCTACATACCT
CGCTCTGCTAATCCTGTTACCAGTGGCTGCTGCCAGTGGCGATAAGTCGTGTCTTACCGGGTTGGACTCA
AGACGATAGTTACCGGATAAGGCGCAGCGGTCGGGCTGAACGGGGGGTTCGTGCACACAGCCCAGCTTGG
AGCGAACGACCTACACCGAACTGAGATACCTACAGCGTGAGCTATGAGAAAGCGCCACGCTTCCCGAAGG
GAGAAAGGCGGACAGGTATCCGGTAAGCGGCAGGGTCGGAACAGGAGAGCGCACGAGGGAGCTTCCAGGG
GGAAACGCCTGGTATCTTTATAGTCCTGTCGGGTTTCGCCACCTCTGACTTGAGCGTCGATTTTTGTGAT
GCTCGTCAGGGGGGCGGAGCCTATGGAAAAACGCCAGCAACGCGGCCTTTTTACGGTTCCTGGCCTTTTG
CTGGCCTTTTGCTCACATGTTCTTTCCTGCGTTATCCCCTGATTCTGTGGATAACCGTATTACCGCCATG
CATTAGTTATTAATAGTAATCAATTACGGGGTCATTAGTTCATAGCCCATATATGGAGTTCCGCGTTACA
TAACTTACGGTAAATGGCCCGCCTGGCTGACCGCCCAACGACCCCCGCCCATTGACGTCAATAATGACGT
ATGTTCCCATAGTAACGCCAATAGGGACTTTCCATTGACGTCAATGGGTGGAGTATTTACGGTAAACTGC
CCACTTGGCAGTACATCAAGTGTATCATATGCCAAGTACGCCCCCTATTGACGTCAATGACGGTAAATGG
CCCGCCTGGCATTATGCCCAGTACATGACCTTATGGGACTTTCCTACTTGGCAGTACATCTACGTATTAG
TCATCGCTATTACCATGGTGATGCGGTTTTGGCAGTACATCAATGGGCGTGGATAGCGGTTTGACTCACG
GGGATTTCCAAGTCTCCACCCCATTGACGTCAATGGGAGTTTGTTTTGGCACCAAAATCAACGGGACTTT
CCAAAATGTCGTAACAACTCCGCCCCATTGACGCAAATGGGCGGTAGGCGTGTACGGTGGGAGGTCTATA
TAAGCAGAGCTGGTTTAGTGAACCGTCAGATCCGCTAGCATGTACCCATACGACGTGCCAGACTACGCTG
CGGCCCCTGACTTGCTGGATCCCAAGTCTGCTGCTCAGAACTCCAAACCGAGGCTCTCATTCTCCTCAAA
ACCCACCGTGCTTGCTTCCCGGGTGGAGAGTGACTCGGCCATTAATGTTATGAAATGGAAGACGGTCTCC
ACGATTTTCCTGGTGGTCGTCCTCTACCTGATCATCGGAGCCACGGTGTTCAAGGCATTGGAGCAGCCTC
AGGAGATTTCCCAGAGGACCACCATTGTGATCCAGAAGCAGACCTTCATAGCCCAGCATGCCTGCGTCAA
CTCCACCGAGCTGGACGAACTCATCCAGCAAATAGTGGCAGCAATAAACGCAGGAATTATCCCCTTAGGA
AACAGCTCCAATCAAGTTAGTCACTGGGACCTCGGATGCTCTTTCTTCTTTGCTGGTACTGTTATCACAA
CCATAGGATTTGGAAACATCTCCCCACGAACTGAAGGTGGAAAAATATTCTGCATCATCTATGCCTTGCT
GGGAATTCCCCTCTTTGGCTTTCTACTGGCTGGGGTTGGTGATCAGCTAGGAACTATATTTGGAAAAGGA
ATTGCCAAAGTGGAAGACACATTTATTAAGTGGAATGTTAGTCAGACGAAGATTCGTATCATCTCCACCA
TCATCTTCATCCTGTTTGGCTGTGTCCTCTTTGTGGCTCTCCCTGCGGTCATATTCAAGCACATAGAAGG
CTGGAGCGCCCTGGACGCTATCTATTTTGTGGTTATCACTCTGACGACCATTGGATTTGGAGACTACGTG
GCAGGTGGATCAGACATTGAATATCTGGACTTCTACAAGCCTGTGGTGTGGTTCTGGATCCTCGTTGGGC
TGGCCTACTTTGCAGCTGTTCTGAGCATGATTGGGGACTGGCTACGGGTGATCTCTAAGAAGACGAAGGA
AGAGGTGGGAGAGTTCAGAGCGCATGCCGCTGAGTGGACAGCCAATGTCACGGCCGAGTTCAAGGAAACG
AGGAGGCGGCTGAGCGTGGAGATCTACGACAAGTTCCAGCGTGCCACATCCGTGAAGCGGAAGCTCTCCG
CAGAGCTGGCGGGCAACCACAACCAGGAACTGACTCCGTGTCGTCGCACCCTGTCTGTGAACCACCTGAC
CAGCGAGAGGGAAGTCCTGCCTCCCTTGCTGAAGGCTGAGAGCATCTATCTGAACGGTCTGACACCACAC
TGTGCTGGTGAGGACATAGCTGTCATTGAGAACATGAAGGCGGCCGCTGGTAGTGGTGGATCAGGAGGTT
CCGGCGGCTCTAGTGGATCGAGTGGGTCTATGGCGGCCCCTGACTTGCTGGATCCCAAGTCTGCTGCTCA
GAACTCCAAACCGAGGCTCTCATTCTCCTCAAAACCCACCGTGCTTGCTTCCCGGGTGGAGAGTGACTCG
GCCATTAATGTTATGAAATGGAAGACGGTCTCCACGATTTTCCTGGTGGTCGTCCTCTACCTGATCATCG
GAGCCACGGTGTTCAAGGCATTGGAGCAGCCTCAGGAGATTTCCCAGAGGACCACCATTGTGATCCAGAA
GCAGACCTTCATAGCCCAGCATGCCTGCGTCAACTCCACCGAGCTGGACGAACTCATCCAGCAAATAGTG
GCAGCAATAAACGCAGGAATTATCCCCTTAGGAAACAGCTCCAATCAAGTTAGTCACTGGGACCTCGGAT
GCTCTTTCTTCTTTGCTGGTACTGTTATCACAACCATAGGATTTGGAAACATCTCCCCACGAACTGAAGG
TGGAAAAATATTCTGCATCATCTATGCCTTGCTGGGAATTCCCCTCTTTGGCTTTCTACTGGCTGGGGTT
GGTGATCAGCTAGGAACTATATTTGGAAAAGGAATTGCCAAAGTGGAAGACACATTTATTAAGTGGAATG
TTAGTCAGACGAAGATTCGTATCATCTCCACCATCATCTTCATCCTGTTTGGCTGTGTCCTCTTTGTGGC
TCTCCCTGCGGTCATATTCAAGCACATAGAAGGCTGGAGCGCCCTGGACGCTATCTATTTTGTGGTTATC
ACTCTGACGACCATTGGATTTGGAGACTACGTGGCAGGTGGATCAGACATTGAATATCTGGACTTCTACA
AGCCTGTGGTGTGGTTCTGGATCCTCGTTGGGCTGGCCTACTTTGCAGCTGTTCTGAGCATGATTGGGGA
CTGGCTACGGGTGATCTCTAAGAAGACGAAGGAAGAGGTGGGAGAGTTCAGAGCGCATGCCGCTGAGTGG
ACAGCCAATGTCACGGCCGAGTTCAAGGAAACGAGGAGGCGGCTGAGCGTGGAGATCTACGACAAGTTCC
AGCGTGCCACATCCGTGAAGCGGAAGCTCTCCGCAGAGCTGGCGGGCAACCACAACCAGGAACTGACTCC
GTGTCGTCGCACCCTGTCTGTGAACCACCTGACCAGCGAGAGGGAAGTCCTGCCTCCCTTGCTGAAGGCT
GAGAGCATCTATCTGAACGGTCTGACACCACACTGTGCTGGTGAGGACATAGCTGTCATTGAGAACATGA
AGTAGCTCGAGCTCAAGCTTCCAATTCTGCAGTCGACGGTACCGCGGGCCCGGGATCCGCCCCTCTCCCT
CCCCCCCCCCTAACGTTACTGGCCGAAGCCGCTTGGAATAAGGCCGGTGTGCGTTTGTCTATATGTTATT
TTCCACCATATTGCCGTCTTTTGGCAATGTGAGGGCCCGGAAACCTGGCCCTGTCTTCTTGACGAGCATT
CCTAGGGGTCTTTCCCCTCTCGCCAAAGGAATGCAAGGTCTGTTGAATGTCGTGAAGGAAGCAGTTCCTC
TGGAAGCTTCTTGAAGACAAACAACGTCTGTAGCGACCCTTTGCAGGCAGCGGAACCCCCCACCTGGCGA
CAGGTGCCTCTGCGGCCAAAAGCCACGTGTATAAGATACACCTGCAAAGGCGGCACAACCCCAGTGCCAC
GTTGTGAGTTGGATAGTTGTGGAAAGAGTCAAATGGCTCTCCTCAAGCGTATTCAACAAGGGGCTGAAGG
ATGCCCAGAAGGTACCCCATTGTATGGGATCTGATCTGGGGCCTCGGTACACATGCTTTACATGTGTTTA
GTCGAGGTTAAAAAAACGTCTAGGCCCCCCGAACCACGGGGACGTGGTTTTCCTTTGAAAAACACGATGA
TAATATGGCCACAACCATGGTGAGCAAGGGCGAGGAGCTGTTCACCGGGGTGGTGCCCATCCTGGTCGAG
CTGGACGGCGACGTAAACGGCCACAAGTTCAGCGTGTCCGGCGAGGGCGAGGGCGATGCCACCTACGGCA
AGCTGACCCTGAAGTTCATCTGCACCACCGGCAAGCTGCCCGTGCCCTGGCCCACCCTCGTGACCACCCT
GACCTACGGCGTGCAGTGCTTCAGCCGCTACCCCGACCACATGAAGCAGCACGACTTCTTCAAGTCCGCC
ATGCCCGAAGGCTACGTCCAGGAGCGCACCATCTTCTTCAAGGACGACGGCAACTACAAGACCCGCGCCG
AGGTGAAGTTCGAGGGCGACACCCTGGTGAACCGCATCGAGCTGAAGGGCATCGACTTCAAGGAGGACGG
CAACATCCTGGGGCACAAGCTGGAGTACAACTACAACAGCCACAACGTCTATATCATGGCCGACAAGCAG
AAGAACGGCATCAAGGTGAACTTCAAGATCCGCCACAACATCGAGGACGGCAGCGTGCAGCTCGCCGACC
ACTACCAGCAGAACACCCCCATCGGCGACGGCCCCGTGCTGCTGCCCGACAACCACTACCTGAGCACCCA
GTCCGCCCTGAGCAAAGACCCCAACGAGAAGCGCGATCACATGGTCCTGCTGGAGTTCGTGACCGCCGCC
GGGATCACTCTCGGCATGGACGAGCTGTACAAGTAAAGCGGCCGCGACTCTAGATCATAATCAGCCATAC
CACATTTGTAGAGGTTTTACTTGCTTTAAAAAACCTCCCACACCTCCCCCTGAACCTGAAACATAAAATG
AATGCAATTGTTGTTGTTAACTTGTTTATTGCAGCTTATAATGGTTACAAATAAAGCAATAGCATCACAA
ATTTCACAAATAAAGCATTTTTTTCACTGCATTCTAGTTGTGGTTTGTCCAAACTCATCAATGTATCTTA
AGGCGTAAATTGTAAGCGTTAATATTTTGTTAAAATTCGCGTTAAATTTTTGTTAAATCAGCTCATTTTT
TAACCAATAGGCCGAAATCGGCAAAATCCCTTATAAATCAAAAGAATAGACCGAGATAGGGT
[37 nt withheld, positions 5593-5629]
AAAGAACGTGGACTCCAACGTCAAAGG
[49 nt withheld, positions 5657-5705]
T
[91 nt withheld, positions 5707-5797]
G
[124 nt withheld, positions 5799-5922]
CAGGTGGCACTTTTCGGGGAAATGTGCGCGGAACCCCTATTTGTTTATTTTTCTAAATACATTCAAATAT
GTATCCGCTCATGAGACAATAACCCTGATAAATGCTTCAATAATATTGAAAAAGGAAGAGTCCTGAGGCG
GAAAGAACCAGCTGTGGAATGTGTGTCAGTTAGGGTGTGGAAAGTCCCCAGGCTCCCCAGCAGGCAGAAG
TATGCAAAGCATGCATCTCAATTAGTCAGCAACCAGGTGTGGAAAGTCCCCAGGCTCCCCAGCAGGCAGA
AGTATGCAAAGCATGCATCTCAATTAGTCAGCAACCATAGTCCCGCCCCTAACTCCGCCCATCCCGCCCC
TAACTCCGCCCAGTTCCGCCCATTCTCCGCCCCATGGCTGACTAATTTTTTTTATTTATGCAGAGGCCGA
GGCCGCCTCGGCCTCTGAGCTATTCCAGAAGTAGTGAGGAGGCTTTTTTGGAGGCCTAGGCTTTTGCAAA
GATCGATCAAGAGACAGGATGAGGATCGTTTCGCATGATTGAACAAGATGGATTGCACGCAGGTTCTCCG
GCCGCTTGGGTGGAGAGGCTATTCGGCTATGACTGGGCACAACAGACAATCGGCTGCTCTGATGCCGCCG
TGTTCCGGCTGTCAGCGCAGGGGCGCCCGGTTCTTTTTGTCAAGACCGACCTGTCCGGTGCCCTGAATGA
ACTGCAAGACGAGGCAGCGCGGCTATCGTGGCTGGCCACGACGGGCGTTCCTTGCGCAGCTGTGCTCGAC
GTTGTCACTGAAGCGGGAAGGGACTGGCTGCTATTGGGCGAAGTGCCGGGGCAGGATCTCCTGTCATCTC
ACCTTGCTCCTGCCGAGAAAGTATCCATCATGGCTGATGCAATGCGGCGGCTGCATACGCTTGATCCGGC
TACCTGCCCATTCGACCACCAAGCGAAACATCGCATCGAGCGAGCACGTACTCGGATGGAAGCCGGTCTT
GTCGATCAGGATGATCTGGACGAAGAGCATCAGGGGCTCGCGCCAGCCGAACTGTTCGCCAGGCTCAAGG
CGAGCATGCCCGACGGCGAGGATCTCGTCGTGACCCATGGCGATGCCTGCTTGCCGAATATCATGGTGGA
AAATGGCCGCTTTTCTGGATTCATCGACTGTGGCCGGCTGGGTGTGGCGGACCGCTATCAGGACATAGCG
TTGGCTACCCGTGATATTGCTGAAGAGCTTGGCGGCGAATGGGCTGACCGCTTCCTCGTGCTTTACGGTA
TCGCCGCTCCCGATTCGCAGCGCATCGCCTTCTATCGCCTTCTTGACGAGTTCTTCTGAGCGGGACTCTG
GGGTTCGAAATGACCGACCAAGCGACGCCCAACCTGCCATCACGAGATTTCGATTCCACCGCCGCCTTCT
ATGAAAGGTTGGGCTTCGGAATCGTTTTCCGGGACGCCGGCTGGATGATCCTCCAGCGCGGGGATCTCAT
GCTGGAGTTCTTCGCCCACCCTAGGGGGAGGCTAACTGAAACACGGAAGGAGACAATACCGGAAGGAACC
CGCGCTATGACGGCAATAAAAAGACAGAATAAAACGCACGGTGTTGGGTCGTTTGTTCATAAACGCGGGG
TTCGGTCCCAGGGCTGGCACTCTGTCGATACCCCACCGAGACCCCATTGGGGCCAATACGCCCGCGTTTC
TTCCTTTTCCCCACCCCACCCCCCAAGTTCGGGTGAAGGCCCAGGGCTCGCAGCCAACGTCGGGGCGGCA
GGCCCTGCCATAGCCTCAGGTTACTCATATATACTTTAGATTGATTTAAAACTTCATTTTTAATTTAAAA
GGATCTAGGTGAAGATCCTTTTTGATAATCTCATGACCAAAATCCCTTAACGTGAGTTTTCGTTCCACTG
AGCGTCAGACCCCGTAGAAAAGATCAAAGGATCTTC
